Addgene plasmid #218527: plentiCRISPR-v2 Puro EIF2AK2/PKR_sgRNA
Purpose: sgRNA targeting human EIF2AK2/PKR
Depositing lab: Kivanc Birsoy. Depositing organization: Rockefeller University. Publication: Integrative genetic analysis identifies FLVCR1 as a plasma-membrane choline transporter in mammals. Kenny TC, Khan A, Son Y, Yue L, Heissel S, Sharma A, Pasolli HA, Liu Y, Gamazon ER, Alwaseem H, Hite RK, Birsoy K. Cell Metab. 2023 Jun 6;35(6):1057-1071.e12. doi: 10.1016/j.cmet.2023.04.003. Epub 2023 Apr 25. PubMed 37100056.
Backbone
  Vector backbone: plentiCRISPR-v2 Puro
  Vector type: Lentiviral, CRISPR
  Selectable markers: Puromycin
Growth in bacteria
  Bacterial resistance: Ampicillin, 100 μg/mL
  Growth temperature: 37°C
  Growth strain: NEB Stable
  Copy number: Unknown
Gene/Insert
  Gene/Insert name: EIF2AK2 (alt name: PKR)
  gRNA/shRNA sequence: 5’-GGCGGCGGCGCAGGTGAGCA-3’
  Species: H. sapiens (human)
  Entrez Gene: EIF2AK2 (a.k.a. DYT33, EIF2AK1, LEUDEN, PKR, PPP1R83, PRKR)
Terms and licenses: Academic/Nonprofit Terms; Industry Terms: Not Available to Industry
How to cite: plentiCRISPR-v2 Puro EIF2AK2/PKR_sgRNA was a gift from Kivanc Birsoy (Addgene plasmid # 218527 ; http://n2t.net/addgene:218527 ; RRID:Addgene_218527)
