[The description below was written by a language model from this plasmid's Addgene catalogue record and pLannotate feature annotations shown in this document.]
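Description:
plentiCRISPR-v2 Puro EIF2AK2/PKR_sgRNA is a third-generation-style, self-inactivating HIV-1 lentiviral transfer plasmid of about 13 kb that delivers both Streptococcus pyogenes Cas9 and a single guide RNA against human EIF2AK2, the gene encoding the double-stranded-RNA-activated kinase PKR. It is maintained in E. coli through a high-copy ColE1/pUC-type origin with ampicillin resistance. The backbone also carries an f1 origin and, outside the viral LTRs, an SV40/EM7-driven bleomycin/Zeocin resistance cassette. The recorded propagation strain is a recombination-reduced one, as is usual for repeat-containing lentiviral plasmids.

Viral genomic RNA is transcribed from a CMV enhancer/promoter fused to a truncated 5' LTR, so it does not depend on Tat. The Ψ packaging signal with a partial gag region, the RRE and the cPPT/CTS support encapsidation, Rev-dependent nuclear export and nuclear import of the genome. The ΔU3 3' LTR inactivates the viral promoter after integration.

Between the LTRs, a human U6 RNA polymerase III promoter drives the 20-nt EIF2AK2 spacer joined to the Cas9 guide scaffold, which the table annotates as a tracrRNA fragment. Downstream, an EF-1α core promoter drives Cas9 followed by a puromycin N-acetyltransferase coding sequence, with a WPRE to enhance transcript expression. The table does not annotate the linker between Cas9 and PuroR, nor any tags or nuclear localisation signals.

After packaging with helper plasmids, the virus can be used to transduce human cells, select them with puromycin and disrupt EIF2AK2/PKR for loss-of-function studies.
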