Features (pLannotate 1.2.2; 33 found; start..end, strand, type, name):
     31..83      -  misc_feature   bom (fragment): basis of mobility region from pBR322
    238..617     +  enhancer       CMV enhancer: human cytomegalovirus immediate early enhancer
    618..817     +  promoter       CMV promoter: human cytomegalovirus (CMV) immediate early promoter
    835..1015    +  LTR            5' LTR (truncated): truncated 5' long terminal repeat (LTR) from HIV-1
   1062..1187    +  misc_feature   HIV-1 Ψ: packaging signal of human immunodeficiency virus type 1
   1171..1534    +  CDS            HIV-1 gag (fragment): gag protein from human immunodeficiency virus 1; gag
   1680..1913    +  misc_feature   RRE: The Rev response element (RRE) of HIV-1 allows for Rev-dependent mRNA export from the nucleus to the cytoplasm.
   2290..2390    +  CDS            Rev (fragment): human immunodeficiency virus 1 (HIV-1) Rev protein; rev; enhances nuclear export of unspliced and incompletely spliced viral mRNAs
   2440..2557    +  misc_feature   cPPT/CTS: central polypurine tract and central termination sequence of HIV-1
   2608..2848    +  promoter       U6 promoter: RNA polymerase III promoter for human U6 snRNA
   2895..2962    +  misc_RNA       tracrRNA (fragment): trans-activating CRISPR RNA for the Streptococcus pyogenes CRISPR/Cas9 system
   2980..2998    +  CDS            small t antigen (fragment): SV40 (simian virus 40) small t antigen
   3024..3235    +  promoter       EF-1α core promoter: core promoter for human elongation factor EF-1α
   3260..7363    +  CDS            Cas9: Cas9 (Csn1) endonuclease from the Streptococcus pyogenes Type II CRISPR/Cas system generates RNA-guided double strand breaks in DNA
   7501..8098    +  CDS            PuroR (fragment): puromycin N-acetyltransferase; pac from Streptomyces; confers resistance to puromycin
   8114..8702    +  misc_feature   WPRE: woodchuck hepatitis virus posttranscriptional regulatory element
   8753..8772    +  misc_feature   cPPT/CTS (fragment): central polypurine tract and central termination sequence of HIV-1
   8774..9007    +  LTR            3' LTR (ΔU3): self-inactivating 3' long terminal repeat (LTR) from HIV-1
   9039..9263    +  polyA_signal   bGH poly(A) signal: bovine growth hormone polyadenylation signal
   9267..9288    +  promoter       SV40 promoter (fragment): SV40 enhancer and early promoter
   9309..9737    +  rep_origin     f1 ori (sequence partly withheld): f1 bacteriophage origin of replication; arrow indicates direction of (+) strand synthesis
   9751..10080   +  promoter       SV40 promoter: SV40 enhancer and early promoter
  10128..10175   +  promoter       EM7 promoter: synthetic bacterial promoter&nbsp
  10194..10568   +  CDS            BleoR: antibiotic-binding protein; Sh ble from Streptoalloteichus hindustanus; confers resistance to bleomycin, phleomycin, and Zeocin™
  10578..10703   +  CDS            ble (fragment): BLE_KLEPN - Experimental evidence at protein level: Swiss-Prot protein existence level 1. Binding protein with a strong affinity to the bleomycin family of antibiotics. Binds to CL990; an antimitotic-antibiotic compound. From Klebsiella pneumoniae.
  10698..10819   +  polyA_signal   SV40 poly(A) signal: SV40 polyadenylation signal
  10890..10912   -  protein_bind   lac operator (fragment): The lac repressor binds to the lac operator to inhibit transcription in E. coli. This inhibition can be relieved by adding lactose or isopropyl-β-D-thiogalactopyranoside (IPTG). lac repressor encoded by lacI
  10916..10946   -  promoter       lac promoter: promoter for the E. coli lac operon
  10961..10982   -  protein_bind   CAP binding site: CAP binding activates transcription in the presence of cAMP. E. coli catabolite activator protein
  10995..11087   -  CDS            lacI (fragment): lac repressor; lacI; The lac repressor binds to the lac operator to inhibit transcription in E. coli. This inhibition can be relieved by adding lactose or isopropyl-β-D-thiogalactopyranoside (IPTG).
  11270..11858   -  rep_origin     ori: high-copy-number ColE1/pMB1/pBR322/pUC origin of replication
  12029..12889   -  CDS            AmpR: β-lactamase; bla; confers resistance to ampicillin, carbenicillin, and related antibiotics
  12890..12994   -  promoter       AmpR promoter: bla
>Addgene plasmid #218527 | plentiCRISPR-v2 Puro EIF2AK2/PKR_sgRNA | addgene full sequence | sequence record 432488 | Addgene NGS Result
GTCGACGGATCGGGAGATCTCCCGATCCCCTATGGTGCACTCTCAGTACAATCTGCTCTGATGCCGCATA
GTTAAGCCAGTATCTGCTCCCTGCTTGTGTGTTGGAGGTCGCTGAGTAGTGCGCGAGCAAAATTTAAGCT
ACAACAAGGCAAGGCTTGACCGACAATTGCATGAAGAATCTGCTTAGGGTTAGGCGTTTTGCGCTGCTTC
GCGATGTACGGGCCAGATATACGCGTTGACATTGATTATTGACTAGTTATTAATAGTAATCAATTACGGG
GTCATTAGTTCATAGCCCATATATGGAGTTCCGCGTTACATAACTTACGGTAAATGGCCCGCCTGGCTGA
CCGCCCAACGACCCCCGCCCATTGACGTCAATAATGACGTATGTTCCCATAGTAACGCCAATAGGGACTT
TCCATTGACGTCAATGGGTGGAGTATTTACGGTAAACTGCCCACTTGGCAGTACATCAAGTGTATCATAT
GCCAAGTACGCCCCCTATTGACGTCAATGACGGTAAATGGCCCGCCTGGCATTATGCCCAGTACATGACC
TTATGGGACTTTCCTACTTGGCAGTACATCTACGTATTAGTCATCGCTATTACCATGGTGATGCGGTTTT
GGCAGTACATCAATGGGCGTGGATAGCGGTTTGACTCACGGGGATTTCCAAGTCTCCACCCCATTGACGT
CAATGGGAGTTTGTTTTGGCACCAAAATCAACGGGACTTTCCAAAATGTCGTAACAACTCCGCCCCATTG
ACGCAAATGGGCGGTAGGCGTGTACGGTGGGAGGTCTATATAAGCAGCGCGTTTTGCCTGTACTGGGTCT
CTCTGGTTAGACCAGATCTGAGCCTGGGAGCTCTCTGGCTAACTAGGGAACCCACTGCTTAAGCCTCAAT
AAAGCTTGCCTTGAGTGCTTCAAGTAGTGTGTGCCCGTCTGTTGTGTGACTCTGGTAACTAGAGATCCCT
CAGACCCTTTTAGTCAGTGTGGAAAATCTCTAGCAGTGGCGCCCGAACAGGGACTTGAAAGCGAAAGGGA
AACCAGAGGAGCTCTCTCGACGCAGGACTCGGCTTGCTGAAGCGCGCACGGCAAGAGGCGAGGGGCGGCG
ACTGGTGAGTACGCCAAAAATTTTGACTAGCGGAGGCTAGAAGGAGAGAGATGGGTGCGAGAGCGTCAGT
ATTAAGCGGGGGAGAATTAGATCGCGATGGGAAAAAATTCGGTTAAGGCCAGGGGGAAAGAAAAAATATA
AATTAAAACATATAGTATGGGCAAGCAGGGAGCTAGAACGATTCGCAGTTAATCCTGGCCTGTTAGAAAC
ATCAGAAGGCTGTAGACAAATACTGGGACAGCTACAACCATCCCTTCAGACAGGATCAGAAGAACTTAGA
TCATTATATAATACAGTAGCAACCCTCTATTGTGTGCATCAAAGGATAGAGATAAAAGACACCAAGGAAG
CTTTAGACAAGATAGAGGAAGAGCAAAACAAAAGTAAGACCACCGCACAGCAAGCGGCCGCTGATCTTCA
GACCTGGAGGAGGAGATATGAGGGACAATTGGAGAAGTGAATTATATAAATATAAAGTAGTAAAAATTGA
ACCATTAGGAGTAGCACCCACCAAGGCAAAGAGAAGAGTGGTGCAGAGAGAAAAAAGAGCAGTGGGAATA
GGAGCTTTGTTCCTTGGGTTCTTGGGAGCAGCAGGAAGCACTATGGGCGCAGCGTCAATGACGCTGACGG
TACAGGCCAGACAATTATTGTCTGGTATAGTGCAGCAGCAGAACAATTTGCTGAGGGCTATTGAGGCGCA
ACAGCATCTGTTGCAACTCACAGTCTGGGGCATCAAGCAGCTCCAGGCAAGAATCCTGGCTGTGGAAAGA
TACCTAAAGGATCAACAGCTCCTGGGGATTTGGGGTTGCTCTGGAAAACTCATTTGCACCACTGCTGTGC
CTTGGAATGCTAGTTGGAGTAATAAATCTCTGGAACAGATTTGGAATCACACGACCTGGATGGAGTGGGA
CAGAGAAATTAACAATTACACAAGCTTAATACACTCCTTAATTGAAGAATCGCAAAACCAGCAAGAAAAG
AATGAACAAGAATTATTGGAATTAGATAAATGGGCAAGTTTGTGGAATTGGTTTAACATAACAAATTGGC
TGTGGTATATAAAATTATTCATAATGATAGTAGGAGGCTTGGTAGGTTTAAGAATAGTTTTTGCTGTACT
TTCTATAGTGAATAGAGTTAGGCAGGGATATTCACCATTATCGTTTCAGACCCACCTCCCAACCCCGAGG
GGACCCGACAGGCCCGAAGGAATAGAAGAAGAAGGTGGAGAGAGAGACAGAGACAGATCCATTCGATTAG
TGAACGGATCGGCACTGCGTGCGCCAATTCTGCAGACAAATGGCAGTATTCATCCACAATTTTAAAAGAA
AAGGGGGGATTGGGGGGTACAGTGCAGGGGAAAGAATAGTAGACATAATAGCAACAGACATACAAACTAA
AGAATTACAAAAACAAATTACAAAAATTCAAAATTTTCGGGTTTATTACAGGGACAGCAGAGATCCAGTT
TGGTTAATTAAGGTACCGAGGGCCTATTTCCCATGATTCCTTCATATTTGCATATACGATACAAGGCTGT
TAGAGAGATAATTAGAATTAATTTGACTGTAAACACAAAGATATTAGTACAAAATACGTGACGTAGAAAG
TAATAATTTCTTGGGTAGTTTGCAGTTTTAAAATTATGTTTTAAAATGGACTATCATATGCTTACCGTAA
CTTGAAAGTATTTCGATTTCTTGGCTTTATATATCTTGTGGAAAGGACGAAACACCGGCGGCGGCGCAGG
TGAGCAGTTTAAGAGCTATGCTGGAAACAGCATAGCAAGTTTAAATAAGGCTAGTCCGTTATCAACTTGA
AAAAGTGGCACCGAGTCGGTGCTTTTTTGAATTCGCTAGCTAGGTCTTGAAAGGAGTGGGAATTGGCTCC
GGTGCCCGTCAGTGGGCAGAGCGCACATCGCCCACAGTCCCCGAGAAGTTGGGGGGAGGGGTCGGCAATT
GATCCGGTGCCTAGAGAAGGTGGCGCGGGGTAAACTGGGAAAGTGATGTCGTGTACTGGCTCCGCCTTTT
TCCCGAGGGTGGGGGAGAACCGTATATAAGTGCAGTAGTCGCCGTGAACGTTCTTTTTCGCAACGGGTTT
GCCGCCAGAACACAGGACCGGTTCTAGAGCGCTGCCACCATGGACAAGAAGTACAGCATCGGCCTGGACA
TCGGCACCAACTCTGTGGGCTGGGCCGTGATCACCGACGAGTACAAGGTGCCCAGCAAGAAATTCAAGGT
GCTGGGCAACACCGACCGGCACAGCATCAAGAAGAACCTGATCGGAGCCCTGCTGTTCGACAGCGGCGAA
ACAGCCGAGGCCACCCGGCTGAAGAGAACCGCCAGAAGAAGATACACCAGACGGAAGAACCGGATCTGCT
ATCTGCAAGAGATCTTCAGCAACGAGATGGCCAAGGTGGACGACAGCTTCTTCCACAGACTGGAAGAGTC
CTTCCTGGTGGAAGAGGATAAGAAGCACGAGCGGCACCCCATCTTCGGCAACATCGTGGACGAGGTGGCC
TACCACGAGAAGTACCCCACCATCTACCACCTGAGAAAGAAACTGGTGGACAGCACCGACAAGGCCGACC
TGCGGCTGATCTATCTGGCCCTGGCCCACATGATCAAGTTCCGGGGCCACTTCCTGATCGAGGGCGACCT
GAACCCCGACAACAGCGACGTGGACAAGCTGTTCATCCAGCTGGTGCAGACCTACAACCAGCTGTTCGAG
GAAAACCCCATCAACGCCAGCGGCGTGGACGCCAAGGCCATCCTGTCTGCCAGACTGAGCAAGAGCAGAC
GGCTGGAAAATCTGATCGCCCAGCTGCCCGGCGAGAAGAAGAATGGCCTGTTCGGAAACCTGATTGCCCT
GAGCCTGGGCCTGACCCCCAACTTCAAGAGCAACTTCGACCTGGCCGAGGATGCCAAACTGCAGCTGAGC
AAGGACACCTACGACGACGACCTGGACAACCTGCTGGCCCAGATCGGCGACCAGTACGCCGACCTGTTTC
TGGCCGCCAAGAACCTGTCCGACGCCATCCTGCTGAGCGACATCCTGAGAGTGAACACCGAGATCACCAA
GGCCCCCCTGAGCGCCTCTATGATCAAGAGATACGACGAGCACCACCAGGACCTGACCCTGCTGAAAGCT
CTCGTGCGGCAGCAGCTGCCTGAGAAGTACAAAGAGATTTTCTTCGACCAGAGCAAGAACGGCTACGCCG
GCTACATTGACGGCGGAGCCAGCCAGGAAGAGTTCTACAAGTTCATCAAGCCCATCCTGGAAAAGATGGA
CGGCACCGAGGAACTGCTCGTGAAGCTGAACAGAGAGGACCTGCTGCGGAAGCAGCGGACCTTCGACAAC
GGCAGCATCCCCCACCAGATCCACCTGGGAGAGCTGCACGCCATTCTGCGGCGGCAGGAAGATTTTTACC
CATTCCTGAAGGACAACCGGGAAAAGATCGAGAAGATCCTGACCTTCCGCATCCCCTACTACGTGGGCCC
TCTGGCCAGGGGAAACAGCAGATTCGCCTGGATGACCAGAAAGAGCGAGGAAACCATCACCCCCTGGAAC
TTCGAGGAAGTGGTGGACAAGGGCGCTTCCGCCCAGAGCTTCATCGAGCGGATGACCAACTTCGATAAGA
ACCTGCCCAACGAGAAGGTGCTGCCCAAGCACAGCCTGCTGTACGAGTACTTCACCGTGTATAACGAGCT
GACCAAAGTGAAATACGTGACCGAGGGAATGAGAAAGCCCGCCTTCCTGAGCGGCGAGCAGAAAAAGGCC
ATCGTGGACCTGCTGTTCAAGACCAACCGGAAAGTGACCGTGAAGCAGCTGAAAGAGGACTACTTCAAGA
AAATCGAGTGCTTCGACTCCGTGGAAATCTCCGGCGTGGAAGATCGGTTCAACGCCTCCCTGGGCACATA
CCACGATCTGCTGAAAATTATCAAGGACAAGGACTTCCTGGACAATGAGGAAAACGAGGACATTCTGGAA
GATATCGTGCTGACCCTGACACTGTTTGAGGACAGAGAGATGATCGAGGAACGGCTGAAAACCTATGCCC
ACCTGTTCGACGACAAAGTGATGAAGCAGCTGAAGCGGCGGAGATACACCGGCTGGGGCAGGCTGAGCCG
GAAGCTGATCAACGGCATCCGGGACAAGCAGTCCGGCAAGACAATCCTGGATTTCCTGAAGTCCGACGGC
TTCGCCAACAGAAACTTCATGCAGCTGATCCACGACGACAGCCTGACCTTTAAAGAGGACATCCAGAAAG
CCCAGGTGTCCGGCCAGGGCGATAGCCTGCACGAGCACATTGCCAATCTGGCCGGCAGCCCCGCCATTAA
GAAGGGCATCCTGCAGACAGTGAAGGTGGTGGACGAGCTCGTGAAAGTGATGGGCCGGCACAAGCCCGAG
AACATCGTGATCGAAATGGCCAGAGAGAACCAGACCACCCAGAAGGGACAGAAGAACAGCCGCGAGAGAA
TGAAGCGGATCGAAGAGGGCATCAAAGAGCTGGGCAGCCAGATCCTGAAAGAACACCCCGTGGAAAACAC
CCAGCTGCAGAACGAGAAGCTGTACCTGTACTACCTGCAGAATGGGCGGGATATGTACGTGGACCAGGAA
CTGGACATCAACCGGCTGTCCGACTACGATGTGGACCATATCGTGCCTCAGAGCTTTCTGAAGGACGACT
CCATCGACAACAAGGTGCTGACCAGAAGCGACAAGAACCGGGGCAAGAGCGACAACGTGCCCTCCGAAGA
GGTCGTGAAGAAGATGAAGAACTACTGGCGGCAGCTGCTGAACGCCAAGCTGATTACCCAGAGAAAGTTC
GACAATCTGACCAAGGCCGAGAGAGGCGGCCTGAGCGAACTGGATAAGGCCGGCTTCATCAAGAGACAGC
TGGTGGAAACCCGGCAGATCACAAAGCACGTGGCACAGATCCTGGACTCCCGGATGAACACTAAGTACGA
CGAGAATGACAAGCTGATCCGGGAAGTGAAAGTGATCACCCTGAAGTCCAAGCTGGTGTCCGATTTCCGG
AAGGATTTCCAGTTTTACAAAGTGCGCGAGATCAACAACTACCACCACGCCCACGACGCCTACCTGAACG
CCGTCGTGGGAACCGCCCTGATCAAAAAGTACCCTAAGCTGGAAAGCGAGTTCGTGTACGGCGACTACAA
GGTGTACGACGTGCGGAAGATGATCGCCAAGAGCGAGCAGGAAATCGGCAAGGCTACCGCCAAGTACTTC
TTCTACAGCAACATCATGAACTTTTTCAAGACCGAGATTACCCTGGCCAACGGCGAGATCCGGAAGCGGC
CTCTGATCGAGACAAACGGCGAAACCGGGGAGATCGTGTGGGATAAGGGCCGGGATTTTGCCACCGTGCG
GAAAGTGCTGAGCATGCCCCAAGTGAATATCGTGAAAAAGACCGAGGTGCAGACAGGCGGCTTCAGCAAA
GAGTCTATCCTGCCCAAGAGGAACAGCGATAAGCTGATCGCCAGAAAGAAGGACTGGGACCCTAAGAAGT
ACGGCGGCTTCGACAGCCCCACCGTGGCCTATTCTGTGCTGGTGGTGGCCAAAGTGGAAAAGGGCAAGTC
CAAGAAACTGAAGAGTGTGAAAGAGCTGCTGGGGATCACCATCATGGAAAGAAGCAGCTTCGAGAAGAAT
CCCATCGACTTTCTGGAAGCCAAGGGCTACAAAGAAGTGAAAAAGGACCTGATCATCAAGCTGCCTAAGT
ACTCCCTGTTCGAGCTGGAAAACGGCCGGAAGAGAATGCTGGCCTCTGCCGGCGAACTGCAGAAGGGAAA
CGAACTGGCCCTGCCCTCCAAATATGTGAACTTCCTGTACCTGGCCAGCCACTATGAGAAGCTGAAGGGC
TCCCCCGAGGATAATGAGCAGAAACAGCTGTTTGTGGAACAGCACAAGCACTACCTGGACGAGATCATCG
AGCAGATCAGCGAGTTCTCCAAGAGAGTGATCCTGGCCGACGCTAATCTGGACAAAGTGCTGTCCGCCTA
CAACAAGCACCGGGATAAGCCCATCAGAGAGCAGGCCGAGAATATCATCCACCTGTTTACCCTGACCAAT
CTGGGAGCCCCTGCCGCCTTCAAGTACTTTGACACCACCATCGACCGGAAGAGGTACACCAGCACCAAAG
AGGTGCTGGACGCCACCCTGATCCACCAGAGCATCACCGGCCTGTACGAGACACGGATCGACCTGTCTCA
GCTGGGAGGCGACAAGCGACCTGCCGCCACAAAGAAGGCTGGACAGGCTAAGAAGAAGAAAGATTACAAA
GACGATGACGATAAGGGATCCGGCGCAACAAACTTCTCTCTGCTGAAACAAGCCGGAGATGTCGAAGAGA
ATCCTGGACCGACCGAGTACAAGCCCACGGTGCGCCTCGCCACCCGCGACGACGTCCCCAGGGCCGTACG
CACCCTCGCCGCCGCGTTCGCCGACTACCCCGCCACGCGCCACACCGTCGATCCGGACCGCCACATCGAG
CGGGTCACCGAGCTGCAAGAACTCTTCCTCACGCGCGTCGGGCTCGACATCGGCAAGGTGTGGGTCGCGG
ACGACGGCGCCGCGGTGGCGGTCTGGACCACGCCGGAGAGCGTCGAAGCGGGGGCGGTGTTCGCCGAGAT
CGGCCCGCGCATGGCCGAGTTGAGCGGTTCCCGGCTGGCCGCGCAGCAACAGATGGAAGGCCTCCTGGCG
CCGCACCGGCCCAAGGAGCCCGCGTGGTTCCTGGCCACCGTCGGAGTCTCGCCCGACCACCAGGGCAAGG
GTCTGGGCAGCGCCGTCGTGCTCCCCGGAGTGGAGGCGGCCGAGCGCGCCGGGGTGCCCGCCTTCCTGGA
GACCTCCGCGCCCCGCAACCTCCCCTTCTACGAGCGGCTCGGCTTCACCGTCACCGCCGACGTCGAGGTG
CCCGAAGGACCGCGCACCTGGTGCATGACCCGCAAGCCCGGTGCCTGAACGCGTTAAGTCGACAATCAAC
CTCTGGATTACAAAATTTGTGAAAGATTGACTGGTATTCTTAACTATGTTGCTCCTTTTACGCTATGTGG
ATACGCTGCTTTAATGCCTTTGTATCATGCTATTGCTTCCCGTATGGCTTTCATTTTCTCCTCCTTGTAT
AAATCCTGGTTGCTGTCTCTTTATGAGGAGTTGTGGCCCGTTGTCAGGCAACGTGGCGTGGTGTGCACTG
TGTTTGCTGACGCAACCCCCACTGGTTGGGGCATTGCCACCACCTGTCAGCTCCTTTCCGGGACTTTCGC
TTTCCCCCTCCCTATTGCCACGGCGGAACTCATCGCCGCCTGCCTTGCCCGCTGCTGGACAGGGGCTCGG
CTGTTGGGCACTGACAATTCCGTGGTGTTGTCGGGGAAATCATCGTCCTTTCCTTGGCTGCTCGCCTGTG
TTGCCACCTGGATTCTGCGCGGGACGTCCTTCTGCTACGTCCCTTCGGCCCTCAATCCAGCGGACCTTCC
TTCCCGCGGCCTGCTGCCGGCTCTGCGGCCTCTTCCGCGTCTTCGCCTTCGCCCTCAGACGAGTCGGATC
TCCCTTTGGGCCGCCTCCCCGCGTCGACTTTAAGACCAATGACTTACAAGGCAGCTGTAGATCTTAGCCA
CTTTTTAAAAGAAAAGGGGGGACTGGAAGGGCTAATTCACTCCCAACGAAGACAAGATCTGCTTTTTGCT
TGTACTGGGTCTCTCTGGTTAGACCAGATCTGAGCCTGGGAGCTCTCTGGCTAACTAGGGAACCCACTGC
TTAAGCCTCAATAAAGCTTGCCTTGAGTGCTTCAAGTAGTGTGTGCCCGTCTGTTGTGTGACTCTGGTAA
CTAGAGATCCCTCAGACCCTTTTAGTCAGTGTGGAAAATCTCTAGCAGGGCCCGTTTAAACCCGCTGATC
AGCCTCGACTGTGCCTTCTAGTTGCCAGCCATCTGTTGTTTGCCCCTCCCCCGTGCCTTCCTTGACCCTG
GAAGGTGCCACTCCCACTGTCCTTTCCTAATAAAATGAGGAAATTGCATCGCATTGTCTGAGTAGGTGTC
ATTCTATTCTGGGGGGTGGGGTGGGGCAGGACAGCAAGGGGGAGGATTGGGAAGACAATAGCAGGCATGC
TGGGGATGCGGTGGGCTCTATGGCTTCTGAGGCGGAAAGAACCAGCTGGGGCTCTAGGGGGTATCCCC
[124 nt withheld, positions 9309-9432]
C
[91 nt withheld, positions 9434-9524]
A
[49 nt withheld, positions 9526-9574]
CCTTTGACGTTGGAGTCCACGTTCTTT
[37 nt withheld, positions 9602-9638]
ACCCTATCTCGGTCTATTCTTTTGATTTATAAGGGATTTTGCCGATTTCGGCCTATTGGTTAAAAAATGA
GCTGATTTAACAAAAATTTAACGCGAATTAATTCTGTGGAATGTGTGTCAGTTAGGGTGTGGAAAGTCCC
CAGGCTCCCCAGCAGGCAGAAGTATGCAAAGCATGCATCTCAATTAGTCAGCAACCAGGTGTGGAAAGTC
CCCAGGCTCCCCAGCAGGCAGAAGTATGCAAAGCATGCATCTCAATTAGTCAGCAACCATAGTCCCGCCC
CTAACTCCGCCCATCCCGCCCCTAACTCCGCCCAGTTCCGCCCATTCTCCGCCCCATGGCTGACTAATTT
TTTTTATTTATGCAGAGGCCGAGGCCGCCTCTGCCTCTGAGCTATTCCAGAAGTAGTGAGGAGGCTTTTT
TGGAGGCCTAGGCTTTTGCAAAAAGCTCCCGGGAGCTTGTATATCCATTTTCGGATCTGATCAGCACGTG
TTGACAATTAATCATCGGCATAGTATATCGGCATAGTATAATACGACAAGGTGAGGAACTAAACCATGGC
CAAGTTGACCAGTGCCGTTCCGGTGCTCACCGCGCGCGACGTCGCCGGAGCGGTCGAGTTCTGGACCGAC
CGGCTCGGGTTCTCCCGGGACTTCGTGGAGGACGACTTCGCCGGTGTGGTCCGGGACGACGTGACCCTGT
TCATCAGCGCGGTCCAGGACCAGGTGGTGCCGGACAACACCCTGGCCTGGGTGTGGGTGCGCGGCCTGGA
CGAGCTGTACGCCGAGTGGTCGGAGGTCGTGTCCACGAACTTCCGGGACGCCTCCGGGCCGGCCATGACC
GAGATCGGCGAGCAGCCGTGGGGGCGGGAGTTCGCCCTGCGCGACCCGGCCGGCAACTGCGTGCACTTCG
TGGCCGAGGAGCAGGACTGACACGTGCTACGAGATTTCGATTCCACCGCCGCCTTCTATGAAAGGTTGGG
CTTCGGAATCGTTTTCCGGGACGCCGGCTGGATGATCCTCCAGCGCGGGGATCTCATGCTGGAGTTCTTC
GCCCACCCCAACTTGTTTATTGCAGCTTATAATGGTTACAAATAAAGCAATAGCATCACAAATTTCACAA
ATAAAGCATTTTTTTCACTGCATTCTAGTTGTGGTTTGTCCAAACTCATCAATGTATCTTATCATGTCTG
TATACCGTCGACCTCTAGCTAGAGCTTGGCGTAATCATGGTCATAGCTGTTTCCTGTGTGAAATTGTTAT
CCGCTCACAATTCCACACAACATACGAGCCGGAAGCATAAAGTGTAAAGCCTGGGGTGCCTAATGAGTGA
GCTAACTCACATTAATTGCGTTGCGCTCACTGCCCGCTTTCCAGTCGGGAAACCTGTCGTGCCAGCTGCA
TTAATGAATCGGCCAACGCGCGGGGAGAGGCGGTTTGCGTATTGGGCGCTCTTCCGCTTCCTCGCTCACT
GACTCGCTGCGCTCGGTCGTTCGGCTGCGGCGAGCGGTATCAGCTCACTCAAAGGCGGTAATACGGTTAT
CCACAGAATCAGGGGATAACGCAGGAAAGAACATGTGAGCAAAAGGCCAGCAAAAGGCCAGGAACCGTAA
AAAGGCCGCGTTGCTGGCGTTTTTCCATAGGCTCCGCCCCCCTGACGAGCATCACAAAAATCGACGCTCA
AGTCAGAGGTGGCGAAACCCGACAGGACTATAAAGATACCAGGCGTTTCCCCCTGGAAGCTCCCTCGTGC
GCTCTCCTGTTCCGACCCTGCCGCTTACCGGATACCTGTCCGCCTTTCTCCCTTCGGGAAGCGTGGCGCT
TTCTCATAGCTCACGCTGTAGGTATCTCAGTTCGGTGTAGGTCGTTCGCTCCAAGCTGGGCTGTGTGCAC
GAACCCCCCGTTCAGCCCGACCGCTGCGCCTTATCCGGTAACTATCGTCTTGAGTCCAACCCGGTAAGAC
ACGACTTATCGCCACTGGCAGCAGCCACTGGTAACAGGATTAGCAGAGCGAGGTATGTAGGCGGTGCTAC
AGAGTTCTTGAAGTGGTGGCCTAACTACGGCTACACTAGAAGAACAGTATTTGGTATCTGCGCTCTGCTG
AAGCCAGTTACCTTCGGAAAAAGAGTTGGTAGCTCTTGATCCGGCAAACAAACCACCGCTGGTAGCGGTG
GTTTTTTTGTTTGCAAGCAGCAGATTACGCGCAGAAAAAAAGGATCTCAAGAAGATCCTTTGATCTTTTC
TACGGGGTCTGACGCTCAGTGGAACGAAAACTCACGTTAAGGGATTTTGGTCATGAGATTATCAAAAAGG
ATCTTCACCTAGATCCTTTTAAATTAAAAATGAAGTTTTAAATCAATCTAAAGTATATATGAGTAAACTT
GGTCTGACAGTTACCAATGCTTAATCAGTGAGGCACCTATCTCAGCGATCTGTCTATTTCGTTCATCCAT
AGTTGCCTGACTCCCCGTCGTGTAGATAACTACGATACGGGAGGGCTTACCATCTGGCCCCAGTGCTGCA
ATGATACCGCGAGACCCACGCTCACCGGCTCCAGATTTATCAGCAATAAACCAGCCAGCCGGAAGGGCCG
AGCGCAGAAGTGGTCCTGCAACTTTATCCGCCTCCATCCAGTCTATTAATTGTTGCCGGGAAGCTAGAGT
AAGTAGTTCGCCAGTTAATAGTTTGCGCAACGTTGTTGCCATTGCTACAGGCATCGTGGTGTCACGCTCG
TCGTTTGGTATGGCTTCATTCAGCTCCGGTTCCCAACGATCAAGGCGAGTTACATGATCCCCCATGTTGT
GCAAAAAAGCGGTTAGCTCCTTCGGTCCTCCGATCGTTGTCAGAAGTAAGTTGGCCGCAGTGTTATCACT
CATGGTTATGGCAGCACTGCATAATTCTCTTACTGTCATGCCATCCGTAAGATGCTTTTCTGTGACTGGT
GAGTACTCAACCAAGTCATTCTGAGAATAGTGTATGCGGCGACCGAGTTGCTCTTGCCCGGCGTCAATAC
GGGATAATACCGCGCCACATAGCAGAACTTTAAAAGTGCTCATCATTGGAAAACGTTCTTCGGGGCGAAA
ACTCTCAAGGATCTTACCGCTGTTGAGATCCAGTTCGATGTAACCCACTCGTGCACCCAACTGATCTTCA
GCATCTTTTACTTTCACCAGCGTTTCTGGGTGAGCAAAAACAGGAAGGCAAAATGCCGCAAAAAAGGGAA
TAAGGGCGACACGGAAATGTTGAATACTCATACTCTTCCTTTTTCAATATTATTGAAGCATTTATCAGGG
TTATTGTCTCATGAGCGGATACATATTTGAATGTATTTAGAAAAATAAACAAATAGGGGTTCCGCGCACA
TTTCCCCGAAAAGTGCCACCTGAC
